Addgene plasmid #1815: Lamp1-CFP
Depositing lab: Walther Mothes. Depositing organization: Yale University. Publication: Visualization of retroviral replication in living cells reveals budding into multivesicular bodies. Sherer NM, Lehmann MJ, Jimenez-Soto LF, Ingmundson A, Horner SM, Cicchetti G, Allen PG, Pypaert M, Cunningham JM, Mothes W. Traffic 2003 Nov;4(11):785-801. 10.1034/j.1600-0854.2003.00135.x PubMed 14617360.
Backbone
  Vector backbone: pECFP-N1
  Backbone manufacturer: BD Biosciences / Clontech
  Backbone size w/o insert (bp): 4700
  Vector type: Mammalian Expression
  Selectable markers: Neomycin (select with G418)
Growth in bacteria
  Bacterial resistance: Kanamycin, 50 μg/mL
  Growth temperature: 37°C
  Growth strain: DH5alpha
  Copy number: High Copy
Gene/Insert
  Gene/Insert name: lysosome associated membrane protein 1 (alt name: Lamp-1)
  Species: R. norvegicus (rat)
  Insert size (bp): 1200
  Entrez Gene: Lamp1 (a.k.a. LGP120)
  Tag / fusion protein: CFP (C terminal on backbone)
  Cloning method: Restriction Enzyme; 5′ cloning site EcoRI (not destroyed); 3′ cloning site BamHI (not destroyed)
  Sequencing primers: 5′ EGFP-N
Resource information
  A portion of this plasmid was derived from a plasmid made by: Norma Andrews provided Lamp-1
Terms and licenses: Academic/Nonprofit Terms; Industry Terms: Not Available to Industry
How to cite: Lamp1-CFP was a gift from Walther Mothes (Addgene plasmid # 1815)
