[The description below was written by a language model from this plasmid's Addgene catalogue record and pLannotate feature annotations shown in this document.]
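Description:
Lamp1-CFP is a mammalian expression plasmid built on the Clontech pECFP-N1 backbone, encoding rat lysosome-associated membrane protein 1 (Lamp1, also known as LGP120) fused at its C terminus to enhanced cyan fluorescent protein. The roughly 1.2 kb Lamp1 coding sequence was inserted between the EcoRI and BamHI sites of the multiple cloning site, both of which remain intact, placing it upstream of and in frame with the mammalian codon-optimized ECFP supplied by the backbone. Transcription of the fusion is driven by the human cytomegalovirus immediate early enhancer and promoter and terminated by the SV40 polyadenylation signal. The full sequence record is about 5.9 kb, consistent with the stated backbone and insert sizes.

The plasmid replicates at high copy in E. coli from a ColE1/pUC-type origin and also carries an f1 phage origin, which permits single-stranded DNA production. A single Tn5 aminoglycoside phosphotransferase gene (NeoR/KanR) serves both hosts: a bacterial bla-type promoter drives it for kanamycin selection in bacteria, while the adjacent SV40 enhancer/early promoter, paired with the HSV thymidine kinase polyadenylation signal, drives it in mammalian cells for G418 selection of stable lines. The short large T antigen, ble and bGH poly(A) fragments in the automated annotation are partial matches and probably not functional elements.

Because Lamp1 is a resident membrane glycoprotein of late endosomes and lysosomes, the CFP fusion works as a live-cell fluorescent marker for these compartments. The associated publication concerns imaging of retroviral replication and budding into multivesicular bodies in living cells, so the fusion most likely served there as a compartment marker.
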