Features (pLannotate 1.2.2; 15 found; start..end, strand, type, name):
     61..364     +  enhancer       CMV enhancer: human cytomegalovirus immediate early enhancer
    365..568     +  promoter       CMV promoter: human cytomegalovirus (CMV) immediate early promoter
    591..635     +  misc_feature   MCS (fragment): multiple cloning site
    643..1863    +  CDS            Lamp1: LAMP1_RAT - Also known as Lamp-1. Experimental evidence at protein level: Swiss-Prot protein existence level 1. Presents carbohydrate ligands to selectins. Also implicated in tumor cell metastasis. From Rattus norvegicus (Rat).
   1885..2604    +  CDS            ECFP: enhanced CFP mammalian codon-optimized
   2621..2704    +  CDS            large T antigen (fragment): large T antigen from SV40 (simian virus 40)
   2727..2848    +  polyA_signal   SV40 poly(A) signal: SV40 polyadenylation signal
   2882..3310    -  rep_origin     f1 ori (sequence partly withheld): f1 bacteriophage origin of replication; arrow indicates direction of (+) strand synthesis
   3337..3441    +  promoter       AmpR promoter: bla
   3443..3800    +  promoter       SV40 promoter: SV40 enhancer and early promoter
   3835..4629    +  CDS            NeoR/KanR: aminoglycoside phosphotransferase from Tn5; aph(3')-II (or nptII); confers resistance to neomycin, kanamycin, and G418 (Geneticin®)
   4650..4802    +  CDS            ble (fragment): BLE_KLEPN - Experimental evidence at protein level: Swiss-Prot protein existence level 1. Binding protein with a strong affinity to the bleomycin family of antibiotics. Binds to CL990; an antimitotic-antibiotic compound. From Klebsiella pneumoniae.
   4861..4908    +  polyA_signal   HSV TK poly(A) signal: herpes simplex virus thymidine kinase polyadenylation signal (Cole and Stacy, 1985)
   4999..5015    -  polyA_signal   bGH poly(A) signal (fragment): bovine growth hormone polyadenylation signal
   5237..5825    +  rep_origin     ori: high-copy-number ColE1/pMB1/pBR322/pUC origin of replication
>Addgene plasmid #1815 | Lamp1-CFP | depositor full sequence | sequence record 372 | Author sequence
TAGTTATTAATAGTAATCAATTACGGGGTCATTAGTTCATAGCCCATATATGGAGTTCCGCGTTACATAA
CTTACGGTAAATGGCCCGCCTGGCTGACCGCCCAACGACCCCCGCCCATTGACGTCAATAATGACGTATG
TTCCCATAGTAACGCCAATAGGGACTTTCCATTGACGTCAATGGGTGGAGTATTTACGGTAAACTGCCCA
CTTGGCAGTACATCAAGTGTATCATATGCCAAGTACGCCCCCTATTGACGTCAATGACGGTAAATGGCCC
GCCTGGCATTATGCCCAGTACATGACCTTATGGGACTTTCCTACTTGGCAGTACATCTACGTATTAGTCA
TCGCTATTACCATGGTGATGCGGTTTTGGCAGTACATCAATGGGCGTGGATAGCGGTTTGACTCACGGGG
ATTTCCAAGTCTCCACCCCATTGACGTCAATGGGAGTTTGTTTTGGCACCAAAATCAACGGGACTTTCCA
AAATGTCGTAACAACTCCGCCCCATTGACGCAAATGGGCGGTAGGCGTGTACGGTGGGAGGTCTATATAA
GCAGAGCTGGTTTAGTGAACCGTCAGATCCGCTAGCGCTACCGGACTCAGATCTCGAGCTCAAGCTTCGA
ATTCTCGCCACCATGGCGGCCCCGGGCGCCCGGCGGCCGCTGCTCCTGTTGCTGCTGGCAGGCCTTGCAC
ACAGCGCCCCAGCACTGTTCGAGGTGAAAGACAACAACGGCACAGCGTGTATAATGGCCAGCTTCTCTGC
CTCCTTTCTGACCACCTATGATGCTGGACATGTTTCTAAGGTCTCGAATATGACCCTGCCAGCCTCTGCA
GAAGTCCTGAAGAATAGCAGCTCTTGTGGTGAAAAGAATGCTTCTGAGCCCACCCTCGCAATCACCTTTG
GAGAAGGATATTTACTGAAACTCACCTTCACAAAAAACACAACACGTTACAGTGTCCAGCACATGTATTT
CACATATAACCTGTCAGACACACAATTCTTTCCCAATGCCAGCTCCAAAGGGCCCGACACTGTGGATTCC
ACAACTGACATCAAGGCAGACATCAACAAAACATACCGATGTGTCAGCGACATCAGGGTCTACATGAAGA
ATGTGACCATTGTGCTCTGGGACGCTACTATCCAGGCCTACCTGCCGAGTAGCAACTTCAGCAAGGAAGA
GACACGCTGCCCACAGGATCAACCTTCCCCAACTACTGGGCCACCCAGCCCCTCACCACCACTTGTGCCC
ACAAACCCCAGTGTGTCCAAGTACAATGTGACTGGTGACAATGGAACCTGCCTGCTGGCCTCTATGGCAC
TGCAACTCAACATCACCTACATGAAGAAGGACAACACGACTGTGACCAGAGCATTCAACATCAACCCAAG
TGACAAATATAGTGGGACTTGCGGTGCCCAGTTGGTGACCCTGAAGGTGGGGAACAAGAGCAGAGTCCTG
GAGCTGCAGTTTGGGATGAATGCCACTTCTAGCCTGTTTTTCCTGCAAGGAGTTCAGTTGAACATGACTC
TTCCTGATGCCATAGAGCCCACGTTCAGCACCTCCAACTATTCCCTGAAAGCTCTTCAGGCCAGTGTCGG
CAACTCATACAAGTGCAACAGTGAGGAGCACATCTTTGTCAGCAAGGCGCTCGCCCTCAATGTCTTCAGC
GTGCAAGTCCAGGCTTTCAGGGTAGAAAGTGACAGGTTTGGGTCTGTGGAAGAGTGTGTACAGGACGGTA
ACAACATGCTGATCCCCATTGCTGTGGGCGGGGCCCTGGCAGGGCTGGTCCTCATCGTCCTCATCGCCTA
CCTCATCGGCAGGAAGAGGAGTCACGCGGGCTATCAGACCATCCGGGATCCACCGGTCGCCACCATGGTG
AGCAAGGGCGAGGAGCTGTTCACCGGGGTGGTGCCCATCCTGGTCGAGCTGGACGGCGACGTAAACGGCC
ACAAGTTCAGCGTGTCCGGCGAGGGCGAGGGCGATGCCACCTACGGCAAGCTGACCCTGAAGTTCATCTG
CACCACCGGCAAGCTGCCCGTGCCCTGGCCCACCCTCGTGACCACCCTGACCTGGGGCGTGCAGTGCTTC
AGCCGCTACCCCGACCACATGAAGCAGCACGACTTCTTCAAGTCCGCCATGCCCGAAGGCTACGTCCAGG
AGCGCACCATCTTCTTCAAGGACGACGGCAACTACAAGACCCGCGCCGAGGTGAAGTTCGAGGGCGACAC
CCTGGTGAACCGCATCGAGCTGAAGGGCATCGACTTCAAGGAGGACGGCAACATCCTGGGGCACAAGCTG
GAGTACAACTACATCAGCCACAACGTCTATATCACCGCCGACAAGCAGAAGAACGGCATCAAGGCCAACT
TCAAGATCCGCCACAACATCGAGGACGGCAGCGTGCAGCTCGCCGACCACTACCAGCAGAACACCCCCAT
CGGCGACGGCCCCGTGCTGCTGCCCGACAACCACTACCTGAGCACCCAGTCCGCCCTGAGCAAAGACCCC
AACGAGAAGCGCGATCACATGGTCCTGCTGGAGTTCGTGACCGCCGCCGGGATCACTCTCGGCATGGACG
AGCTGTACAAGTAAAGCGGCCGCGACTCTAGATCATAATCAGCCATACCACATTTGTAGAGGTTTTACTT
GCTTTAAAAAACCTCCCACACCTCCCCCTGAACCTGAAACATAAAATGAATGCAATTGTTGTTGTTAACT
TGTTTATTGCAGCTTATAATGGTTACAAATAAAGCAATAGCATCACAAATTTCACAAATAAAGCATTTTT
TTCACTGCATTCTAGTTGTGGTTTGTCCAAACTCATCAATGTATCTTAAGGCGTAAATTGTAAGCGTTAA
TATTTTGTTAAAATTCGCGTTAAATTTTTGTTAAATCAGCTCATTTTTTAACCAATAGGCCGAAATCGGC
AAAATCCCTTATAAATCAAAAGAATAGACCGAGATAGGGT
[37 nt withheld, positions 2981-3017]
AAAGAACGTGGACTCCAACGTCAAAGG
[49 nt withheld, positions 3045-3093]
T
[91 nt withheld, positions 3095-3185]
G
[124 nt withheld, positions 3187-3310]
CAGGTGGCACTTTTCGGGGAAATGTGCGCGGAACCCCTATTTGTTTATTTTTCTAAATACATTCAAATAT
GTATCCGCTCATGAGACAATAACCCTGATAAATGCTTCAATAATATTGAAAAAGGAAGAGTCCTGAGGCG
GAAAGAACCAGCTGTGGAATGTGTGTCAGTTAGGGTGTGGAAAGTCCCCAGGCTCCCCAGCAGGCAGAAG
TATGCAAAGCATGCATCTCAATTAGTCAGCAACCAGGTGTGGAAAGTCCCCAGGCTCCCCAGCAGGCAGA
AGTATGCAAAGCATGCATCTCAATTAGTCAGCAACCATAGTCCCGCCCCTAACTCCGCCCATCCCGCCCC
TAACTCCGCCCAGTTCCGCCCATTCTCCGCCCCATGGCTGACTAATTTTTTTTATTTATGCAGAGGCCGA
GGCCGCCTCGGCCTCTGAGCTATTCCAGAAGTAGTGAGGAGGCTTTTTTGGAGGCCTAGGCTTTTGCAAA
GATCGATCAAGAGACAGGATGAGGATCGTTTCGCATGATTGAACAAGATGGATTGCACGCAGGTTCTCCG
GCCGCTTGGGTGGAGAGGCTATTCGGCTATGACTGGGCACAACAGACAATCGGCTGCTCTGATGCCGCCG
TGTTCCGGCTGTCAGCGCAGGGGCGCCCGGTTCTTTTTGTCAAGACCGACCTGTCCGGTGCCCTGAATGA
ACTGCAAGACGAGGCAGCGCGGCTATCGTGGCTGGCCACGACGGGCGTTCCTTGCGCAGCTGTGCTCGAC
GTTGTCACTGAAGCGGGAAGGGACTGGCTGCTATTGGGCGAAGTGCCGGGGCAGGATCTCCTGTCATCTC
ACCTTGCTCCTGCCGAGAAAGTATCCATCATGGCTGATGCAATGCGGCGGCTGCATACGCTTGATCCGGC
TACCTGCCCATTCGACCACCAAGCGAAACATCGCATCGAGCGAGCACGTACTCGGATGGAAGCCGGTCTT
GTCGATCAGGATGATCTGGACGAAGAGCATCAGGGGCTCGCGCCAGCCGAACTGTTCGCCAGGCTCAAGG
CGAGCATGCCCGACGGCGAGGATCTCGTCGTGACCCATGGCGATGCCTGCTTGCCGAATATCATGGTGGA
AAATGGCCGCTTTTCTGGATTCATCGACTGTGGCCGGCTGGGTGTGGCGGACCGCTATCAGGACATAGCG
TTGGCTACCCGTGATATTGCTGAAGAGCTTGGCGGCGAATGGGCTGACCGCTTCCTCGTGCTTTACGGTA
TCGCCGCTCCCGATTCGCAGCGCATCGCCTTCTATCGCCTTCTTGACGAGTTCTTCTGAGCGGGACTCTG
GGGTTCGAAATGACCGACCAAGCGACGCCCAACCTGCCATCACGAGATTTCGATTCCACCGCCGCCTTCT
ATGAAAGGTTGGGCTTCGGAATCGTTTTCCGGGACGCCGGCTGGATGATCCTCCAGCGCGGGGATCTCAT
GCTGGAGTTCTTCGCCCACCCTAGGGGGAGGCTAACTGAAACACGGAAGGAGACAATACCGGAAGGAACC
CGCGCTATGACGGCAATAAAAAGACAGAATAAAACGCACGGTGTTGGGTCGTTTGTTCATAAACGCGGGG
TTCGGTCCCAGGGCTGGCACTCTGTCGATACCCCACCGAGACCCCATTGGGGCCAATACGCCCGCGTTTC
TTCCTTTTCCCCACCCCACCCCCCAAGTTCGGGTGAAGGCCCAGGGCTCGCAGCCAACGTCGGGGCGGCA
GGCCCTGCCATAGCCTCAGGTTACTCATATATACTTTAGATTGATTTAAAACTTCATTTTTAATTTAAAA
GGATCTAGGTGAAGATCCTTTTTGATAATCTCATGACCAAAATCCCTTAACGTGAGTTTTCGTTCCACTG
AGCGTCAGACCCCGTAGAAAAGATCAAAGGATCTTCTTGAGATCCTTTTTTTCTGCGCGTAATCTGCTGC
TTGCAAACAAAAAAACCACCGCTACCAGCGGTGGTTTGTTTGCCGGATCAAGAGCTACCAACTCTTTTTC
CGAAGGTAACTGGCTTCAGCAGAGCGCAGATACCAAATACTGTCCTTCTAGTGTAGCCGTAGTTAGGCCA
CCACTTCAAGAACTCTGTAGCACCGCCTACATACCTCGCTCTGCTAATCCTGTTACCAGTGGCTGCTGCC
AGTGGCGATAAGTCGTGTCTTACCGGGTTGGACTCAAGACGATAGTTACCGGATAAGGCGCAGCGGTCGG
GCTGAACGGGGGGTTCGTGCACACAGCCCAGCTTGGAGCGAACGACCTACACCGAACTGAGATACCTACA
GCGTGAGCTATGAGAAAGCGCCACGCTTCCCGAAGGGAGAAAGGCGGACAGGTATCCGGTAAGCGGCAGG
GTCGGAACAGGAGAGCGCACGAGGGAGCTTCCAGGGGGAAACGCCTGGTATCTTTATAGTCCTGTCGGGT
TTCGCCACCTCTGACTTGAGCGTCGATTTTTGTGATGCTCGTCAGGGGGGCGGAGCCTATGGAAAAACGC
CAGCAACGCGGCCTTTTTACGGTTCCTGGCCTTTTGCTGGCCTTTTGCTCACATGTTCTTTCCTGCGTTA
TCCCCTGATTCTGTGGATAACCGTATTACCGCCATGCAT
