>Addgene plasmid #1815 | Lamp1-CFP | addgene partial sequence | sequence record 16873 | 1815 with CMV-F
GAACCGTCAGATCCGCTAGCGCTACCGGACTCAGATCTCGAGCTCAAGCTTCGAATTCTCGCCACCATGG
CGGCCCGGGCGCCCGGCGGCCGCTGCTCCTGTTGCTGCTGGCAGGCCTTGCACACAGCGCCCCAGCACTG
TTCGAGGTGAAAGACAACAACGGCACAGCGTGTATAATGGCCAGCTTCTCTGCCTCCTTTCTGACCACCT
ATGAGGCTGGACATGTTTCTAAGGTCTCGAATATGACCCTGCCAGCCTCTGCAGAAGTCCTGAAGAATAG
CAGCTCTTGTGGTGAAAAGAATGCTTCTGAGCCCACCCTCGCAATCACCTTTGGAGAAGGATATTTACTG
AAACTCACCTTCACAAAAAACACAACACGTTACAGTGTCCAGCACATGTATTTCACATATAACCTGTCAG
ACACACAATTCTTTCCCAATGCCAGCTCCAAAGGGCCCGACACTGTGGATTCCACAACTGACATCAAGGC
AGACATCAACAAAACATACCGATGTGTCAGCGACATCAGGGTCTACATGAAGAATGTGACCATTGTGCTC
TGGGACGCTACTATCCAGGCCTACCTGCCGAGTAGCAACTTCAGCAAGGAAGAGACACGCTGCCCACAGG
ATCAACCTTCCCCAACTACTGGGCCACCCAGCCCCTCACCACCACTTGTGCCCACAAACCCCAGTGTGTC
CAAGTACAATGTGACTGGTGACAATGGAACCTGCCTGCTGGCCTCTATGGCACTGCAACTCAACATCACC
TACATGAAGAAGGACAACACGACTGTGACCAGAGCATTCAACATCAACCCAAGTGACAAATATAGTGGGA
CTTGCGGTGCCCAGTT
