>Addgene plasmid #1815 | Lamp1-CFP | addgene partial sequence | sequence record 16874 | 1815 with EGFP-N
CTCTCGCCCTTGCTCACCATGGTGGCGACCGGTGGATCCCGGATGGTCTGATAGCCCGCGTGACTCCTCT
TCCTGCCGATGAGGTAGGCGATGAGGACGATGAGGACCAGCCCTGCCAGGGCCCCGCCCACAGCAATGGG
GATCAGCATGTTGTTACCGTCCTGTACACACTCTTCCACAGACCCAAACCTGTCACTTTCTACCCTGAAA
GCCTGGACTTGCACGCTGAAGACATTGAGGGCGAGCGCCTTGCTGACAAAGATGTGCTCCTCACTGTTGC
ACTTGTATGAGTTGCCGACACTGGCCTGAAGAGCTTTCAGGGAATAGTTGGAGGTGCTGAACGTGAGCTC
TATGGCATCAGGAAGAGTCATGTTCAACTGAACTCCTTGCGGGAAAAACAGGCTAGAAGTGGCATTCATC
CCAAACTGCAGCTCCAGGACTCTGCTCTTGTTCCCCACCTTCAGGGTCACCAACTGGGCACCGCAAGTCC
CACTATATTTGTCACTTGGGTTGATGTTGAATGCTCTGGTCACAGTCGTGTTGTCCTTCTTCATGTAGGT
GATGTTGAGTTGCAGTGCCATAGAGGCCAGCAGGCAGGTTCCATTGTCACCAGTCACATTGTACTTGGAC
ACACTGGGGTTTGTGGGCACAAGTGGTGGTGAGGGGCTGGGTGGCCCAGTAGTTGGGGAAGGTTGATCCT
GTGGGCAGCGTGTCTCTTCCTTGCTGAAGTTGCTACTCGGCAGGTAGGCCTGGATAGTAGCGTCCCAGAG
CACAATGGTCACATTCTTCATGTAGACCCTGATGTCGCTGACACATCGGTATGTTTTGTTGATGTCTGCC
TTGATGTCAGTTGTGGAAT
